Addgene plasmid #242673: pCMV-SpCas9-VRQR(+L1111R)-P2A-EGFP (LRF167)
Purpose: CMV promoter expression plasmid for human codon optimized SpCas9-VRQR(L1111R)-BPNLS(SV40)-3xFLAG-P2A-EGFP
Depositing lab: Benjamin Kleinstiver. Depositing organization: Massachusetts General Hospital. Publication: Treatment of a severe vascular disease using a bespoke CRISPR-Cas9 base editor in mice. Alves CRR, Das S, Krishnan V, Ha LL, Fox LR, Stutzman HE, Shamber CE, Kalailingam P, McCarthy S, Lino Cardenas CL, Fong CE, Imai T, Mitra S, Yun S, Wood RK, Benning FMC, Roh K, Lawton J, Kim N, Silverstein RA, Ferreira da Silva J, de la Cruz D, Richa R, Xie J, Gray-Edwards HL, Malhotra R, Chung DY, Chao LH, Tsai SQ, Maguire CA, Lindsay ME, Kleinstiver BP, Musolino PL. Nat Biomed Eng. 2025 Sep 11:10.1038/s41551-025-01499-1. doi: 10.1038/s41551-025-01499-1. PubMed 40935887.
Backbone
  Vector backbone: pCMV-T7-SpCas9-P2A-EGFP (RTW3027) (Addgene Plasmid #139987)
  Vector type: Mammalian Expression, CRISPR
Growth in bacteria
  Bacterial resistance: Ampicillin, 100 μg/mL
  Growth temperature: 37°C
  Growth strain: DH5alpha
  Copy number: High Copy
Gene/Insert
  Gene/Insert name: pCMV-SpCas9-VRQR(L1111R)-BPNLS(SV40)-3xFLAG-P2A-EGFP (alt names: LRF167; SpCas9-VRQR(+L1111R) nuclease)
  Species: Synthetic
  Mutation: VRQR + L1111R mutations in SpCas9(L1111R/D1135V/G1218R/R1335Q/T1337R)
  Promoter: CMV and T7
  Tag / fusion protein: BPNLS (N terminal on insert)
  Cloning method: Gibson Cloning
  Sequencing primers: 5′ oBK6928-CCAAGTCTCCACCCCATTGACG; 3′ oBK219-GGGAGTGGCACCTTCCAGGGTC
Terms and licenses: Academic/Nonprofit Terms; Industry Terms: Not Available to Industry
How to cite: pCMV-SpCas9-VRQR(+L1111R)-P2A-EGFP (LRF167) was a gift from Benjamin Kleinstiver (Addgene plasmid # 242673 ; http://n2t.net/addgene:242673 ; RRID:Addgene_242673)
