[The description below was written by a language model from this plasmid's Addgene catalogue record and pLannotate feature annotations shown in this document.]
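Description:
pCMV-SpCas9-VRQR(+L1111R)-P2A-EGFP (LRF167) is an 8.45 kb mammalian expression plasmid for a PAM-variant Streptococcus pyogenes Cas9 nuclease, built by Gibson cloning into the pCMV-T7-SpCas9-P2A-EGFP (RTW3027) backbone. It is propagated in E. coli as a high-copy plasmid through a ColE1/pUC-type origin and selected with ampicillin via the β-lactamase gene. The remaining bacterial elements in the feature table (lac promoter and operator, CAP site, and lacI, bom, SV40 promoter and MCS fragments) are backbone remnants rather than functional parts of the payload.

The expression cassette begins with the CMV immediate-early enhancer, which spans the sequence origin, and the CMV promoter, followed by a T7 promoter, so the same open reading frame can be expressed in transfected mammalian cells or transcribed in vitro with T7 RNA polymerase. The coding region is a human codon-optimized SpCas9, annotated as overlapping N- and C-terminal Cas9 segments. It carries the VRQR substitutions D1135V, G1218R, R1335Q and T1337R plus the additional L1111R change. VRQR is an engineered variant with altered PAM preference. According to the record, the nuclease is followed by a bipartite SV40 nuclear localization signal and a 3xFLAG epitope for detection. The catalogue tag field lists the BPNLS as N-terminal, whereas the construct name places it after Cas9, and the NLS is not separately annotated. A P2A self-cleaving peptide then links EGFP, giving a separate fluorescent marker for identifying or sorting transfected cells, and a bGH polyadenylation signal terminates the transcript.

No guide RNA cassette is annotated, so a guide would have to be supplied separately. The plasmid accompanies a study developing a bespoke CRISPR-Cas9 base editor for a vascular disease in mice, and it is the nuclease form of this Cas9 variant.
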