Features (pLannotate 1.2.2; 18 found; start..end, strand, type, name):
    132..335     +  promoter       CMV promoter: human cytomegalovirus (CMV) immediate early promoter
    377..395     +  promoter       T7 promoter: promoter for bacteriophage T7 RNA polymerase
    409..2127    +  CDS            Cas9(N): N-terminal portion of Streptococcus pyogenes Cas9 (Zetsche et al., 2015)
   2014..4512    +  CDS            Cas9(C): C-terminal portion of Streptococcus pyogenes Cas9 (Zetsche et al., 2015)
   4600..4665    +  CDS            3xFLAG: three tandem FLAG® epitope tags, followed by an enterokinase cleavage site
   4741..5457    +  CDS            EGFP: EGFP is a basic (constitutively fluorescent) green fluorescent protein published in 1996, derived from Aequorea victoria. It is reported to be a rapidly-maturing weak dimer with moderate acid sensitivity.
   5512..5736    +  polyA_signal   bGH poly(A) signal: bovine growth hormone polyadenylation signal
   5740..5761    +  promoter       SV40 promoter (fragment): SV40 enhancer and early promoter
   5766..5782    +  misc_feature   MCS (fragment): pBluescript multiple cloning site
   5831..5847    -  protein_bind   lac operator: The lac repressor binds to the lac operator to inhibit transcription in E. coli. This inhibition can be relieved by adding lactose or isopropyl-β-D-thiogalactopyranoside (IPTG). lac repressor encoded by lacI
   5855..5885    -  promoter       lac promoter: promoter for the E. coli lac operon
   5900..5921    -  protein_bind   CAP binding site: CAP binding activates transcription in the presence of cAMP. E. coli catabolite activator protein
   5934..6026    -  CDS            lacI (fragment): lac repressor; lacI; The lac repressor binds to the lac operator to inhibit transcription in E. coli. This inhibition can be relieved by adding lactose or isopropyl-β-D-thiogalactopyranoside (IPTG).
   6209..6797    -  rep_origin     ori: high-copy-number ColE1/pMB1/pBR322/pUC origin of replication
   6968..7828    -  CDS            AmpR: β-lactamase; bla; confers resistance to ampicillin, carbenicillin, and related antibiotics
   7829..7933    -  promoter       AmpR promoter: bla
   8004..8048    -  misc_feature   bom (fragment): basis of mobility region from pBR322
   8203..131     +  enhancer       CMV enhancer (across the origin): human cytomegalovirus immediate early enhancer
>Addgene plasmid #242673 | pCMV-SpCas9-VRQR(+L1111R)-P2A-EGFP (LRF167) | addgene full sequence | sequence record 494379 | Addgene NGS Result
ATATGCCAAGTACGCCCCCTATTGACGTCAATGACGGTAAATGGCCCGCCTGGCATTATGCCCAGTACAT
GACCTTATGGGACTTTCCTACTTGGCAGTACATCTACGTATTAGTCATCGCTATTACCATGGTGATGCGG
TTTTGGCAGTACATCAATGGGCGTGGATAGCGGTTTGACTCACGGGGATTTCCAAGTCTCCACCCCATTG
ACGTCAATGGGAGTTTGTTTTGGCACCAAAATCAACGGGACTTTCCAAAATGTCGTAACAACTCCGCCCC
ATTGACGCAAATGGGCGGTAGGCGTGTACGGTGGGAGGTCTATATAAGCAGAGCTGGTTTAGTGAACCGT
CAGATCCGCTAGAGATCCGCGGCCGCTAATACGACTCACTATAGGGAGAGCCGCCACCATGGACAAGAAG
TACAGCATCGGCCTGGACATCGGCACCAACTCTGTGGGCTGGGCCGTGATCACCGACGAGTACAAGGTGC
CCAGCAAGAAATTCAAGGTGCTGGGCAACACCGACCGGCACAGCATCAAGAAGAACCTGATCGGAGCCCT
GCTGTTCGACAGCGGCGAAACAGCCGAGGCCACCCGGCTGAAGAGAACCGCCAGAAGAAGATACACCAGA
CGGAAGAACCGGATCTGCTATCTGCAAGAGATCTTCAGCAACGAGATGGCCAAGGTGGACGACAGCTTCT
TCCACAGACTGGAAGAGTCCTTCCTGGTGGAAGAGGATAAGAAGCACGAGCGGCACCCCATCTTCGGCAA
CATCGTGGACGAGGTGGCCTACCACGAGAAGTACCCCACCATCTACCACCTGAGAAAGAAACTGGTGGAC
AGCACCGACAAGGCCGACCTGCGGCTGATCTATCTGGCCCTGGCCCACATGATCAAGTTCCGGGGCCACT
TCCTGATCGAGGGCGACCTGAACCCCGACAACAGCGACGTGGACAAGCTGTTCATCCAGCTGGTGCAGAC
CTACAACCAGCTGTTCGAGGAAAACCCCATCAACGCCAGCGGCGTGGACGCCAAGGCCATCCTGTCTGCC
AGACTGAGCAAGAGCAGACGGCTGGAAAATCTGATCGCCCAGCTGCCCGGCGAGAAGAAGAATGGCCTGT
TCGGAAACCTGATTGCCCTGAGCCTGGGCCTGACCCCCAACTTCAAGAGCAACTTCGACCTGGCCGAGGA
TGCCAAACTGCAGCTGAGCAAGGACACCTACGACGACGACCTGGACAACCTGCTGGCCCAGATCGGCGAC
CAGTACGCCGACCTGTTTCTGGCCGCCAAGAACCTGTCCGACGCCATCCTGCTGAGCGACATCCTGAGAG
TGAACACCGAGATCACCAAGGCCCCCCTGAGCGCCTCTATGATCAAGAGATACGACGAGCACCACCAGGA
CCTGACCCTGCTGAAAGCTCTCGTGCGGCAGCAGCTGCCTGAGAAGTACAAAGAGATTTTCTTCGACCAG
AGCAAGAACGGCTACGCCGGCTACATTGACGGCGGAGCCAGCCAGGAAGAGTTCTACAAGTTCATCAAGC
CCATCCTGGAAAAGATGGACGGCACCGAGGAACTGCTCGTGAAGCTGAACAGAGAGGACCTGCTGCGGAA
GCAGCGGACCTTCGACAACGGCAGCATCCCCCACCAGATCCACCTGGGAGAGCTGCACGCCATTCTGCGG
CGGCAGGAAGATTTTTACCCATTCCTGAAGGACAACCGGGAAAAGATCGAGAAGATCCTGACCTTCCGCA
TCCCCTACTACGTGGGCCCTCTGGCCAGGGGAAACAGCAGATTCGCCTGGATGACCAGAAAGAGCGAGGA
AACCATCACCCCCTGGAACTTCGAGGAAGTGGTGGACAAGGGCGCTTCCGCCCAGAGCTTCATCGAGCGG
ATGACCAACTTCGATAAGAACCTGCCCAACGAGAAGGTGCTGCCCAAGCACAGCCTGCTGTACGAGTACT
TCACCGTGTATAACGAGCTGACCAAAGTGAAATACGTGACCGAGGGAATGAGAAAGCCCGCCTTCCTGAG
CGGCGAGCAGAAAAAGGCCATCGTGGACCTGCTGTTCAAGACCAACCGGAAAGTGACCGTGAAGCAGCTG
AAAGAGGACTACTTCAAGAAAATCGAGTGCTTCGACTCCGTGGAAATCTCCGGCGTGGAAGATCGGTTCA
ACGCCTCCCTGGGCACATACCACGATCTGCTGAAAATTATCAAGGACAAGGACTTCCTGGACAATGAGGA
AAACGAGGACATTCTGGAAGATATCGTGCTGACCCTGACACTGTTTGAGGACAGAGAGATGATCGAGGAA
CGGCTGAAAACCTATGCCCACCTGTTCGACGACAAAGTGATGAAGCAGCTGAAGCGGCGGAGATACACCG
GCTGGGGCAGGCTGAGCCGGAAGCTGATCAACGGCATCCGGGACAAGCAGTCCGGCAAGACAATCCTGGA
TTTCCTGAAGTCCGACGGCTTCGCCAACAGAAACTTCATGCAGCTGATCCACGACGACAGCCTGACCTTT
AAAGAGGACATCCAGAAAGCCCAGGTGTCCGGCCAGGGCGATAGCCTGCACGAGCACATTGCCAATCTGG
CCGGCAGCCCCGCCATTAAGAAGGGCATCCTGCAGACAGTGAAGGTGGTGGACGAGCTCGTGAAAGTGAT
GGGCCGGCACAAGCCCGAGAACATCGTGATCGAAATGGCCAGAGAGAACCAGACCACCCAGAAGGGACAG
AAGAACAGCCGCGAGAGAATGAAGCGGATCGAAGAGGGCATCAAAGAGCTGGGCAGCCAGATCCTGAAAG
AACACCCCGTGGAAAACACCCAGCTGCAGAACGAGAAGCTGTACCTGTACTACCTGCAGAATGGGCGGGA
TATGTACGTGGACCAGGAACTGGACATCAACCGGCTGTCCGACTACGATGTGGACCATATCGTGCCTCAG
AGCTTTCTGAAGGACGACTCCATCGACAACAAGGTGCTGACCAGAAGCGACAAGAACCGGGGCAAGAGCG
ACAACGTGCCCTCCGAAGAGGTCGTGAAGAAGATGAAGAACTACTGGCGGCAGCTGCTGAACGCCAAGCT
GATTACCCAGAGAAAGTTCGACAATCTGACCAAGGCCGAGAGAGGCGGCCTGAGCGAACTGGATAAGGCC
GGCTTCATCAAGAGACAGCTGGTGGAAACCCGGCAGATCACAAAGCACGTGGCACAGATCCTGGACTCCC
GGATGAACACTAAGTACGACGAGAATGACAAGCTGATCCGGGAAGTGAAAGTGATCACCCTGAAGTCCAA
GCTGGTGTCCGATTTCCGGAAGGATTTCCAGTTTTACAAAGTGCGCGAGATCAACAACTACCACCACGCC
CACGACGCCTACCTGAACGCCGTCGTGGGAACCGCCCTGATCAAAAAGTACCCTAAGCTGGAAAGCGAGT
TCGTGTACGGCGACTACAAGGTGTACGACGTGCGGAAGATGATCGCCAAGAGCGAGCAGGAAATCGGCAA
GGCTACCGCCAAGTACTTCTTCTACAGCAACATCATGAACTTTTTCAAGACCGAGATTACCCTGGCCAAC
GGCGAGATCCGGAAGCGGCCTCTGATCGAGACAAACGGCGAAACCGGGGAGATCGTGTGGGATAAGGGCC
GGGATTTTGCCACCGTGCGGAAAGTGCTGAGCATGCCCCAAGTGAATATCGTGAAAAAGACCGAGGTGCA
GACAGGCGGCTTCAGCAAAGAGTCTATCCGGCCCAAGAGGAACAGCGATAAGCTGATCGCCAGAAAGAAG
GACTGGGACCCTAAGAAGTACGGCGGCTTCGTGAGCCCCACCGTGGCCTATTCTGTGCTGGTGGTGGCCA
AAGTGGAAAAGGGCAAGTCCAAGAAACTGAAGAGTGTGAAAGAGCTGCTGGGGATCACCATCATGGAAAG
AAGCAGCTTCGAGAAGAATCCCATCGACTTTCTGGAAGCCAAGGGCTACAAAGAAGTGAAAAAGGACCTG
ATCATCAAGCTGCCTAAGTACTCCCTGTTCGAGCTGGAAAACGGCCGGAAGAGAATGCTGGCCTCTGCCA
GAGAACTGCAGAAGGGAAACGAACTGGCCCTGCCCTCCAAATATGTGAACTTCCTGTACCTGGCCAGCCA
CTATGAGAAGCTGAAGGGCTCCCCCGAGGATAATGAGCAGAAACAGCTGTTTGTGGAACAGCACAAGCAC
TACCTGGACGAGATCATCGAGCAGATCAGCGAGTTCTCCAAGAGAGTGATCCTGGCCGACGCTAATCTGG
ACAAAGTGCTGTCCGCCTACAACAAGCACCGGGATAAGCCCATCAGAGAGCAGGCCGAGAATATCATCCA
CCTGTTTACCCTGACCAATCTGGGAGCCCCTGCCGCCTTCAAGTACTTTGACACCACCATCGACCGGAAG
CAGTACAGAAGCACCAAAGAGGTGCTGGACGCCACCCTGATCCACCAGAGCATCACCGGCCTGTACGAGA
CACGGATCGACCTGTCTCAGCTGGGAGGCGACGGATCCGGCGGAGGCGGAAGCGGGAAAAGAACCGCCGA
CGGCAGCGAATTCGAGCCCAAGAAGAAGAGGAAAGTCTCGAGCGGAGGCGACTACAAAGACCATGACGGT
GATTATAAAGATCATGACATCGATTACAAGGATGACGATGACAAGGGAGGCGGTGGAAGCGGCGCAACAA
ACTTCTCTCTGCTGAAACAAGCCGGAGATGTCGAAGAGAATCCTGGACCGATGGTGAGCAAGGGCGAGGA
GCTGTTCACCGGGGTGGTGCCCATCCTGGTCGAGCTGGACGGCGACGTAAACGGCCACAAGTTCAGCGTG
TCCGGCGAGGGCGAGGGCGATGCCACCTACGGCAAGCTGACCCTGAAGTTCATCTGCACCACCGGCAAGC
TGCCCGTGCCCTGGCCCACCCTCGTGACCACCCTGACCTACGGCGTGCAGTGCTTCAGCCGCTACCCCGA
CCACATGAAGCAGCACGACTTCTTCAAGTCCGCCATGCCCGAAGGCTACGTCCAGGAGCGCACCATCTTC
TTCAAGGACGACGGCAACTACAAGACCCGCGCCGAGGTGAAGTTCGAGGGCGACACCCTGGTGAACCGCA
TCGAGCTGAAGGGCATCGACTTCAAGGAGGACGGCAACATCCTGGGGCACAAGCTGGAGTACAACTACAA
CAGCCACAACGTCTATATCATGGCCGACAAGCAGAAGAACGGCATCAAGGTGAACTTCAAGATCCGCCAC
AACATCGAGGACGGCAGCGTGCAGCTCGCCGACCACTACCAGCAGAACACCCCCATCGGCGACGGCCCCG
TGCTGCTGCCCGACAACCACTACCTGAGCACCCAGTCCGCCCTGAGCAAAGACCCCAACGAGAAGCGCGA
TCACATGGTCCTGCTGGAGTTCGTGACCGCCGCCGGGATCACTCTCGGCATGGACGAGCTGTACAAGTGA
CCGGTCATCATCACCATCACCATTGAGTTTAAACCCGCTGATCAGCCTCGACTGTGCCTTCTAGTTGCCA
GCCATCTGTTGTTTGCCCCTCCCCCGTGCCTTCCTTGACCCTGGAAGGTGCCACTCCCACTGTCCTTTCC
TAATAAAATGAGGAAATTGCATCGCATTGTCTGAGTAGGTGTCATTCTATTCTGGGGGGTGGGGTGGGGC
AGGACAGCAAGGGGGAGGATTGGGAAGACAATAGCAGGCATGCTGGGGATGCGGTGGGCTCTATGGCTTC
TGAGGCGGAAAGAACCAGCTGGGGCTCGATACCGTCGACCTCTAGCTAGAGCTTGGCGTAATCATGGTCA
TAGCTGTTTCCTGTGTGAAATTGTTATCCGCTCACAATTCCACACAACATACGAGCCGGAAGCATAAAGT
GTAAAGCCTAGGGTGCCTAATGAGTGAGCTAACTCACATTAATTGCGTTGCGCTCACTGCCCGCTTTCCA
GTCGGGAAACCTGTCGTGCCAGCTGCATTAATGAATCGGCCAACGCGCGGGGAGAGGCGGTTTGCGTATT
GGGCGCTCTTCCGCTTCCTCGCTCACTGACTCGCTGCGCTCGGTCGTTCGGCTGCGGCGAGCGGTATCAG
CTCACTCAAAGGCGGTAATACGGTTATCCACAGAATCAGGGGATAACGCAGGAAAGAACATGTGAGCAAA
AGGCCAGCAAAAGGCCAGGAACCGTAAAAAGGCCGCGTTGCTGGCGTTTTTCCATAGGCTCCGCCCCCCT
GACGAGCATCACAAAAATCGACGCTCAAGTCAGAGGTGGCGAAACCCGACAGGACTATAAAGATACCAGG
CGTTTCCCCCTGGAAGCTCCCTCGTGCGCTCTCCTGTTCCGACCCTGCCGCTTACCGGATACCTGTCCGC
CTTTCTCCCTTCGGGAAGCGTGGCGCTTTCTCATAGCTCACGCTGTAGGTATCTCAGTTCGGTGTAGGTC
GTTCGCTCCAAGCTGGGCTGTGTGCACGAACCCCCCGTTCAGCCCGACCGCTGCGCCTTATCCGGTAACT
ATCGTCTTGAGTCCAACCCGGTAAGACACGACTTATCGCCACTGGCAGCAGCCACTGGTAACAGGATTAG
CAGAGCGAGGTATGTAGGCGGTGCTACAGAGTTCTTGAAGTGGTGGCCTAACTACGGCTACACTAGAAGA
ACAGTATTTGGTATCTGCGCTCTGCTGAAGCCAGTTACCTTCGGAAAAAGAGTTGGTAGCTCTTGATCCG
GCAAACAAACCACCGCTGGTAGCGGTGGTTTTTTTGTTTGCAAGCAGCAGATTACGCGCAGAAAAAAAGG
ATCTCAAGAAGATCCTTTGATCTTTTCTACGGGGTCTGACGCTCAGTGGAACGAAAACTCACGTTAAGGG
ATTTTGGTCATGAGATTATCAAAAAGGATCTTCACCTAGATCCTTTTAAATTAAAAATGAAGTTTTAAAT
CAATCTAAAGTATATATGAGTAAACTTGGTCTGACAGTTACCAATGCTTAATCAGTGAGGCACCTATCTC
AGCGATCTGTCTATTTCGTTCATCCATAGTTGCCTGACTCCCCGTCGTGTAGATAACTACGATACGGGAG
GGCTTACCATCTGGCCCCAGTGCTGCAATGATACCGCGAGACCCACGCTCACCGGCTCCAGATTTATCAG
CAATAAACCAGCCAGCCGGAAGGGCCGAGCGCAGAAGTGGTCCTGCAACTTTATCCGCCTCCATCCAGTC
TATTAATTGTTGCCGGGAAGCTAGAGTAAGTAGTTCGCCAGTTAATAGTTTGCGCAACGTTGTTGCCATT
GCTACAGGCATCGTGGTGTCACGCTCGTCGTTTGGTATGGCTTCATTCAGCTCCGGTTCCCAACGATCAA
GGCGAGTTACATGATCCCCCATGTTGTGCAAAAAAGCGGTTAGCTCCTTCGGTCCTCCGATCGTTGTCAG
AAGTAAGTTGGCCGCAGTGTTATCACTCATGGTTATGGCAGCACTGCATAATTCTCTTACTGTCATGCCA
TCCGTAAGATGCTTTTCTGTGACTGGTGAGTACTCAACCAAGTCATTCTGAGAATAGTGTATGCGGCGAC
CGAGTTGCTCTTGCCCGGCGTCAATACGGGATAATACCGCGCCACATAGCAGAACTTTAAAAGTGCTCAT
CATTGGAAAACGTTCTTCGGGGCGAAAACTCTCAAGGATCTTACCGCTGTTGAGATCCAGTTCGATGTAA
CCCACTCGTGCACCCAACTGATCTTCAGCATCTTTTACTTTCACCAGCGTTTCTGGGTGAGCAAAAACAG
GAAGGCAAAATGCCGCAAAAAAGGGAATAAGGGCGACACGGAAATGTTGAATACTCATACTCTTCCTTTT
TCAATATTATTGAAGCATTTATCAGGGTTATTGTCTCATGAGCGGATACATATTTGAATGTATTTAGAAA
AATAAACAAATAGGGGTTCCGCGCACATTTCCCCGAAAAGTGCCACCTGACGTCGACGGATCGGGAGATC
GATCTCCCGATCCCCTAGGGTCGACTCTCAGTACAATCTGCTCTGATGCCGCATAGTTAAGCCAGTATCT
GCTCCCTGCTTGTGTGTTGGAGGTCGCTGAGTAGTGCGCGAGCAAAATTTAAGCTACAACAAGGCAAGGC
TTGACCGACAATTGCATGAAGAATCTGCTTAGGGTTAGGCGTTTTGCGCTGCTTCGCGATGTACGGGCCA
GATATACGCGTTGACATTGATTATTGACTAGTTATTAATAGTAATCAATTACGGGGTCATTAGTTCATAG
CCCATATATGGAGTTCCGCGTTACATAACTTACGGTAAATGGCCCGCCTGGCTGACCGCCCAACGACCCC
CGCCCATTGACGTCAATAATGACGTATGTTCCCATAGTAACGCCAATAGGGACTTTCCATTGACGTCAAT
GGGTGGAGTATTTACGGTAAACTGCCCACTTGGCAGTACATCAAGTGTATC
